>Addgene plasmid #177034 | pEPQD0CM0812 | addgene full sequence | sequence record 349001 | Addgene NGS Result
TCGGAAAAAGAGTTGGTAGCTCTTGATCCGGCAAACAAACCACCGCTGGTAGCGGTGGTTTTTTTGTTTG
CAAGCAGCAGATTACGCGCAGAAAAAAAGGATCTCAAGAAGATCCTTTGATCTTTTCTACGGGGTCTGAC
GCTCAGTGGAACGAAAACTCACGTTAAGGGATTTTGGTCATGAGATTATCAAAAAGGATCTTCACCTAGA
TCCTTTTAAATTAAAAATGAAGTTTTAAATCAATCTAAAGTATATATGAGTAAACTTGGTCTGACAGCTC
GAGGCTTGGATTCTCACCAATAAAAAACGCCCGGCGGCAACCGAGCGTTCTGAACAAATCCAGATGGAGT
TCTGAGGTCATTACTGGATCTATCAACAGGAGTCCAAGCGAGCTCGATATCAAATTACGCCCCGCCCTGC
CACTCATCGCAGTACTGTTGTAATTCATTAAGCATTCTGCCGACATGGAAGCCATCACAAACGGCATGAT
GAACCTGAATCGCCAGCGGCATCAGCACCTTGTCGCCTTGCGTATAATATTTGCCCATGGTGAAAACGGG
GGCGAAGAAGTTGTCCATATTGGCCACGTTTAAATCAAAACTGGTGAAACTCACCCAGGGATTGGCTGAG
ACGAAAAACATATTCTCAATAAACCCTTTAGGGAAATAGGCCAGGTTTTCACCGTAACACGCCACATCTT
GCGAATATATGTGTAGAAACTGCCGGAAATCGTCGTGGTATTCACTCCAGAGCGATGAAAACGTTTCAGT
TTGCTCATGGAAAACGGTGTAACAAGGGTGAACACTATCCCATATCACCAGCTCACCGTCTTTCATTGCC
ATACGAAATTCCGGATGAGCATTCATCAGGCGGGCAAGAATGTGAATAAAGGCCGGATAAAACTTGTGCT
TATTTTTCTTTACGGTCTTTAAAAAGGCCGTAATATCCAGCTGAACGGTCTGGTTATAGGTACATTGAGC
AACTGACTGAAATGCCTCAAAATGTTCTTTACGATGCCATTGGGATATATCAACGGTGGTATATCCAGTG
ATTTTTTTCTCCATTTTAGCTTCCTTAGCTCCTGAAAATCTCGATAACTCAAAAAATACGCCCGGTAGTG
ATCTTATTTCATTATGGTGAAAGTTGGAACCTCTTACGTGCCCGATCAACTCGAGTGCCACCTGACGTCT
AAGAAACCATTATTATCATGACATTAACCTATAAAAATAGGCGTATCACGAGGCAGAATTTCAGATAAAA
AAAATCCTTAGCTTTCGCTAAGGATGATTTCTGGAATTCGGTCTCACCATGACAAATTCTCAAGCGCTTT
CACAACCAATTGCCTCCTCTAACGTTCATGATAACTTCATGAATAATGAAATCACGGCTAGTAAAATTGA
TGATGGTAATAATTCAAAACCACTGTCACCTGGTTGGACGGACCAAACTGCGTATAACGCGTTTGGAATC
ACTACAGGGATGTTTAATACCACTACAATGGATGATGTATATAACTATCTATTCGATGATGAAGATACCC
CACCAAAACCAAAAAAAGAGGGTGGCAGTGGAGGGGGCGGAAGCGGGGGAATGCGAGACCCTGCAGTCCG
GCAAAAAAGGGCAAGGTGTCACCACCCTGCCCTTTTTCTTTAAAACCGAAAAGATTACTTCGCGTTATGC
AGGCTTCCTCGCTCACTGACTCGCTGCGCTCGGTCGTTCGGCTGCGGCGAGCGGTATCAGCTCACTCAAA
GGCGGTAATACGGTTATCCACAGAATCAGGGGATAACGCAGGAAAGAACATGTGAGCAAAAGGCCAGCAA
AAGGCCAGGAACCGTAAAAAGGCCGCGTTGCTGGCGTTTTTCCACAGGCTCCGCCCCCCTGACGAGCATC
ACAAAAATCGACGCTCAAGTCAGAGGTGGCGAAACCCGACAGGACTATAAAGATACCAGGCGTTTCCCCC
TGGAAGCTCCCTCGTGCGCTCTCCTGTTCCGACCCTGCCGCTTACCGGATACCTGTCCGCCTTTCTCCCT
TCGGGAAGCGTGGCGCTTTCTCATAGCTCACGCTGTAGGTATCTCAGTTCGGTGTAGGTCGTTCGCTCCA
AGCTGGGCTGTGTGCACGAACCCCCCGTTCAGCCCGACCGCTGCGCCTTATCCGGTAACTATCGTCTTGA
GTCCAACCCGGTAAGACACGACTTATCGCCACTGGCAGCAGCCACTGGTAACAGGATTAGCAGAGCGAGG
TATGTAGGCGGTGCTACAGAGTTCTTGAAGTGGTGGCCTAACTACGGCTACACTAGAAGAACAGTATTTG
GTATCTGCGCTCTGCTGAAGCCAGTTACCT
Features (pLannotate 1.2.2; 7 found; start..end, strand, type, name):
    290..384     -  terminator     lambda t0 terminator: transcription terminator from phage lambda
    408..1064    -  CDS            cat: CAT_ECOLX - Experimental evidence at protein level: Swiss-Prot protein existence level 1. This enzyme is an effector of chloramphenicol resistance in bacteria. From Escherichia coli. This protein is used as a marker in many commonly used cloning vectors, such as pACYC184.
   1065..1162    -  promoter       cat promoter: promoter of the E. coli cat gene encoding chloramphenicol acetyltransferase
   1248..1291    -  terminator     bacterial terminator: putative bacterial transcription terminator
   1312..1560    +  CDS            GAL4 activation domain (fragment): activation domain of the GAL4 transcriptional activator; Saccharomyces cerevisiae GAL4 (truncated)
   1607..1664    +  terminator     his operon terminator: This putative transcriptin terminator from the E. coli his operon has a 2-bp deletion introduced during synthesis. Its efficiency has not been determined.
   1859..107     -  rep_origin     ori (across the origin): high-copy-number ColE1/pMB1/pBR322/pUC origin of replication
