[The description below was written by a language model from this plasmid's Addgene catalogue record and pLannotate feature annotations shown in this document.]
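Description:
pEPQD0CM0812 is a small (about 2.3 kb) Level 0 parts plasmid for MoClo/Golden Gate assembly in the plant synthetic biology "phytobrick" standard. The backbone is not named in the record, but the feature annotation shows a minimal bacterial cloning vector. It has a high-copy ColE1/pUC-type origin of replication and a chloramphenicol acetyltransferase (cat) gene driven by its own promoter and followed by the lambda t0 terminator. It is therefore propagated in E. coli under chloramphenicol selection. Bacterial transcription terminators, including a his operon terminator, flank the insert position and insulate the part from read-through transcription.

The payload is the activation domain of the Saccharomyces cerevisiae GAL4 transcriptional activator, annotated as a truncated fragment of roughly 250 bp, fused to a flexible glycine-serine linker. The coding sequence has been domesticated, meaning internal BpiI, BsaI, BsmBI and SapI recognition sites were removed. It is flanked by an inverted pair of BsaI sites that release the part with CCAT and AATG overhangs. These overhangs define the N-terminal tag position in the standard syntax, so in a one-pot Type IIS assembly the part sits between a promoter/5′ UTR part and a downstream coding sequence, yielding an in-frame N-terminal fusion. The plasmid carries no promoter or terminator for eukaryotic expression of its own and functions only as a donor of the part.

The depositor notes it is derived from an earlier part, GB0900. Such a module is typically used to build synthetic transcriptional activators by attaching the GAL4 activation domain to a DNA-binding or other protein of interest. The associated work concerns pathway reconstitution in Nicotiana benthamiana, but the record does not state the part's specific role there.
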