Addgene plasmid #177034: pEPQD0CM0812
Purpose: Level 0 N-terminal tag part for MoClo assembly, CCAT-AATG
Depositing lab: Nicola Patron. Depositing organization: Earlham Institute. Publication: Reconstitution of monoterpene indole alkaloid biosynthesis in genome engineered Nicotiana benthamiana. Dudley QM, Jo S, Guerrero DAS, Chhetry M, Smedley MA, Harwood WA, Sherden NH, O'Connor SE, Caputi L, Patron NJ. Commun Biol. 2022 Sep 10;5(1):949. doi: 10.1038/s42003-022-03904-w. PubMed 36088516.
Backbone
  Vector backbone: unknown
  Vector type: Synthetic Biology
Growth in bacteria
  Bacterial resistance: Chloramphenicol, 25 μg/mL
  Growth temperature: 37°C
  Growth strain: DH5alpha
  Copy number: High Copy
Gene/Insert
  Gene/Insert name: gal4 activation domain plus GGSGGGGSGG linker
  Species: S. cerevisiae (budding yeast)
  Cloning method: Restriction Enzyme; 5′ cloning site Unknown (unknown if destroyed); 3′ cloning site Unknown (unknown if destroyed)
  Sequencing primers: 5′ GGCGTATCACGAGGCAGAATTTC; 3′ CCTGCATAACGCGAAGTAATC
Terms and licenses: Academic/Nonprofit Terms; Industry Terms: Not Available to Industry
Depositor comments: the CDS sequence has been domesticated (all endogenous BpiI, BsaI, BsmBI and SapI recognition sites removed) and are flanked by an inverted pair of BsaI recognition sites that produce overhangs compatible with the phytobrick assembly standard, derived from GB0900
How to cite: pEPQD0CM0812 was a gift from Nicola Patron (Addgene plasmid # 177034 ; http://n2t.net/addgene:177034 ; RRID:Addgene_177034)
